Addgene plasmid #13048: pETMutS-E41A
Depositing lab: Peggy Hsieh. Depositing organization: National Institute of Diabetes & Digestive & Kidney Diseases (NIDDK). Publication: The Phe-X-Glu DNA binding motif of MutS. The role of hydrogen bonding in mismatch recognition. Schofield MJ, Brownewell FE, Nayak S, Du C, Kool ET, Hsieh P. J Biol Chem. 2001 Dec 7. 276(49):45505-8. 10.1074/jbc.C100449200 PubMed 11602569.
Backbone
  Vector backbone: pET3a
  Backbone manufacturer: Novagen
  Backbone size w/o insert (bp): 4640
  Vector type: Bacterial Expression
Growth in bacteria
  Bacterial resistance: Ampicillin, 100 μg/mL
  Growth temperature: 37°C
  Growth strain: DH5alpha
  Copy number: Low Copy
Gene/Insert
  Gene/Insert name: MutS
  Species: Thermus aquaticus
  Insert size (bp): 3000
  Mutation: mutation Glu41 to Ala full-length
  GenBank ID: U33117
  Cloning method: Restriction Enzyme; 5′ cloning site NdeI (not destroyed); 3′ cloning site BamHI (not destroyed)
  Sequencing primers: 5′ T7 fwd
Terms and licenses: Academic/Nonprofit Terms; Industry Terms: Not Available to Industry
How to cite: pETMutS-E41A was a gift from Peggy Hsieh (Addgene plasmid # 13048 ; http://n2t.net/addgene:13048 ; RRID:Addgene_13048)
