[The description below was written by a language model from this plasmid's Addgene catalogue record.]
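Description:
pETMutS-E41A is a bacterial expression plasmid built on the Novagen pET3a backbone (about 4.6 kb without insert) and carrying the full-length MutS gene of Thermus aquaticus, an insert of roughly 3 kb. The coding sequence was placed between the NdeI and BamHI sites of the vector, both of which remain intact, so the insert can be excised or exchanged. Cloning through NdeI typically positions the native start codon directly downstream of the vector's ribosome binding site. No fusion tag is recorded. As a pET-series vector, pET3a drives transcription from a T7 promoter, consistent with the T7 forward primer listed for sequencing, so protein production requires a host that supplies T7 RNA polymerase. The plasmid is selected with ampicillin, is listed as low copy, and is maintained in the cloning strain DH5alpha. No feature table is provided, so the origin of replication and terminator are not explicitly documented in the record.

The defining feature is a point mutation changing glutamate 41 to alanine. According to the associated publication title, this residue belongs to the Phe-X-Glu DNA-binding motif of MutS, the mismatch recognition protein of the DNA mismatch repair pathway, and the study addressed the role of hydrogen bonding in mismatch recognition. Replacing the glutamate with alanine removes its side-chain carboxylate and therefore its hydrogen-bonding capacity. The construct is thus suited to producing recombinant mutant Taq MutS in E. coli for biochemical comparison with the wild-type protein, for example in studies of DNA binding and mismatch discrimination.
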