>Addgene plasmid #13048 | pETMutS-E41A | addgene partial sequence | sequence record 19438 | 13048 with T7
TATTTTGTTTACTTTAAGAAGGAGATATACATATGGAAGGCATGCTGAAGGGCGAGGGCCCGGGGCCCCT
TCCTCCCCTCCTCCAGCAGTACGTGGAGCTTCGCGACCAGTACCCCGACTACCTCCTCCTCTTCCAGGTG
GGGGACTTCTACGCGTGCTTCGGGGAGGACGCCGAGAGGCTGGCCCGCGCCCTGGGTCTCGTCCTCACCC
ACAAGACCAGCAAGGACTTCACCACCCCCATGGCGGGGATCCCCTTAAGGGCCTTTGAGGCCTACGCCGA
GAGGCTTCTCAAGATGGGCTTCCGCCTGGCGGTGGCCGACCAGGTGGAGCCCGCCGAGGAGGCGGAAGGG
CTGGTCAGGCGGGAGGTGACCCAGCTCCTCACCCCGGGAACCCTCCTCCAGGAAAGCCTCCTCCCTCGGG
AGGCCAACTACCTGGCGGCCATCGCCACCGGGGATGGTTGGGGCCTGGCCTTTCTGGACGTGTCCACGGG
GGAGTTCAAGGGGACGGTGCTCAAGAGCAAAAGCGCCCTTTACGACGAGCTCTTCCGCCACCGGCCCGCC
GAGGTCCTCCTGGCCCCGGAGCTCCTGGAGAACGGGGCCTTTCTGGATGAGTTCAGGAAGCGCTTTCCCG
TCATGCTCTCCGAGGCCCCCTTTGAGCCGGAAGGGGAAGGCCCCTTGGCCCTAAGGCGGGCCCGGGGGGC
CCTTCTGGCCTACGCCCAAAGGACCCAAGGAGGGGCCTTGAGCCTCCAGCCTTTCCGCTTCTACGACCCC
GGGGCCTTCATGCGCCTGCCCGAGGCCACCTTGAGGGCCCTAGAGGTCTTTGAGCCCCTGCGGGGCCAGG
ACACGCTTTTCTCCGTGCTGGACGAGA
